Addgene plasmid #76821: PI4K2A gRNA (BRDN0001146736)
Purpose: 3rd generation lentiviral gRNA plasmid targeting human PI4K2A
Depositing lab: John Doench & David Root. Depositing organization: Broad Institute. Publication: Optimized sgRNA design to maximize activity and minimize off-target effects of CRISPR-Cas9. Doench JG, Fusi N, Sullender M, Hegde M, Vaimberg EW, Donovan KF, Smith I, Tothova Z, Wilen C, Orchard R, Virgin HW, Listgarten J, Root DE. Nat Biotechnol. 2016 Jan 18. doi: 10.1038/nbt.3437. PubMed 26780180.
Backbone
  Vector backbone: lentiGuide-Puro
  Backbone manufacturer: Zhang Lab (Addgene plasmid # 52963)
  Vector type: Mammalian Expression, Lentiviral, CRISPR
  Selectable markers: Puromycin
Growth in bacteria
  Bacterial resistance: Ampicillin, 100 μg/mL
  Growth temperature: 37°C
  Growth strain: DH5alpha
  Copy number: High Copy
Gene/Insert
  Gene/Insert name: PI4K2A (alt names: PI4K2A; NM_018425.3)
  gRNA/shRNA sequence: GGGTCACTGACCTTTGTACG
  Species: H. sapiens (human)
  Entrez Gene: PI4K2A (a.k.a. NEDMSB, PI4KII, PIK42A)
  Promoter: hU6
  Cloning method: Unknown
  Sequencing primers: 5′ U6-F; 3′ pS2-R
Terms and licenses: Academic/Nonprofit Terms; Industry Terms: Not Available to Industry
Depositor comments: The gRNA was designed to target the following Genbank reference sequence(s): NM_018425.3. Note that this plasmid does NOT contain Cas9. It should be used in conjunction with lentiCas9-Blast (Addgene #52962) or otherwise with cell lines already expressing Cas9. Browse the full kinome gRNA library at http://www.addgene.org/pooled-library/broadgpp-human-kinome/ or visit http://www.broadinstitute.org/rnai/public/ for detailed protocols and information.
How to cite: PI4K2A gRNA (BRDN0001146736) was a gift from John Doench & David Root (Addgene plasmid # 76821 ; http://n2t.net/addgene:76821 ; RRID:Addgene_76821)
