[The description below was written by a language model from this plasmid's Addgene catalogue record and pLannotate feature annotations shown in this document.]
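Description:
PI4K2A gRNA (BRDN0001146736) is a third-generation lentiviral guide RNA plasmid built on the lentiGuide-Puro backbone, designed to direct Streptococcus pyogenes Cas9 to the human PI4K2A gene, which encodes a type II phosphatidylinositol 4-kinase. It is propagated in E. coli as a high-copy plasmid through a ColE1/pUC-type origin with ampicillin selection (AmpR, β-lactamase). The backbone also carries an f1 origin, an SV40 origin and poly(A) signal, and remnants of lac and phage-promoter cloning elements.

The lentiviral transfer cassette begins with an RSV promoter fused to a truncated HIV-1 5' LTR, which makes genomic RNA production Tat-independent, followed by the Ψ packaging signal with a partial gag sequence, the Rev response element for nuclear export of the unspliced genome, and a cPPT/CTS. It ends in a ΔU3 self-inactivating 3' LTR. Within this unit, a human U6 RNA polymerase III promoter drives the PI4K2A-specific spacer joined to the SpCas9 gRNA scaffold. A separate EF-1α promoter with its intron A expresses puromycin N-acetyltransferase for selection of transduced mammalian cells, with a WPRE downstream to enhance transcript expression.

The plasmid does not encode Cas9, so it is intended for use alongside a separate Cas9 expression vector or in cells that already express Cas9. The guide was designed against the PI4K2A RefSeq transcript and belongs to a human kinome gRNA collection developed with optimized sgRNA design rules, making it suited to knockout studies of this kinase.
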