Features (pLannotate 1.2.2; 29 found; start..end, strand, type, name):
     14..80      +  CDS            small t antigen (fragment): SV40 (simian virus 40) small t antigen
    106..317     +  promoter       EF-1α core promoter: core promoter for human elongation factor EF-1α
    318..1256    +  intron         EF-1α intron A: intron upstream of the start codon of human EF-1α
   1278..1877    +  CDS            PuroR (fragment): puromycin N-acetyltransferase; pac from Streptomyces; confers resistance to puromycin
   1893..2481    +  misc_feature   WPRE: woodchuck hepatitis virus posttranscriptional regulatory element
   2532..2551    +  misc_feature   cPPT/CTS (fragment): central polypurine tract and central termination sequence of HIV-1
   2553..2786    +  LTR            3' LTR (ΔU3): self-inactivating 3' long terminal repeat (LTR) from HIV-1
   2864..2985    +  polyA_signal   SV40 poly(A) signal: SV40 polyadenylation signal
   3025..3160    +  rep_origin     SV40 ori: SV40 origin of replication
   3181..3199    -  promoter       T7 promoter: promoter for bacteriophage T7 RNA polymerase
   3207..3362    +  CDS            lacZα (fragment): LacZα fragment of β-galactosidase; lacZ fragment
   3367..3795    +  rep_origin     f1 ori (sequence partly withheld): f1 bacteriophage origin of replication; arrow indicates direction of (+) strand synthesis
   3848..3952    +  promoter       AmpR promoter: bla
   3953..4813    +  CDS            AmpR: β-lactamase; bla; confers resistance to ampicillin, carbenicillin, and related antibiotics
   4984..5572    +  rep_origin     ori: high-copy-number ColE1/pMB1/pBR322/pUC origin of replication
   5755..5847    +  CDS            lacI (fragment): lac repressor; lacI; The lac repressor binds to the lac operator to inhibit transcription in E. coli. This inhibition can be relieved by adding lactose or isopropyl-β-D-thiogalactopyranoside (IPTG).
   5860..5881    +  protein_bind   CAP binding site: CAP binding activates transcription in the presence of cAMP. E. coli catabolite activator protein
   5896..5926    +  promoter       lac promoter: promoter for the E. coli lac operon
   5934..5950    +  protein_bind   lac operator: The lac repressor binds to the lac operator to inhibit transcription in E. coli. This inhibition can be relieved by adding lactose or isopropyl-β-D-thiogalactopyranoside (IPTG). lac repressor encoded by lacI
   5995..6013    +  promoter       T3 promoter: promoter for bacteriophage T3 RNA polymerase
   6041..6267    +  promoter       RSV promoter: Rous sarcoma virus enhancer/promoter
   6268..6448    +  LTR            5' LTR (truncated): truncated 5' long terminal repeat (LTR) from HIV-1
   6495..6620    +  misc_feature   HIV-1 Ψ: packaging signal of human immunodeficiency virus type 1
   6604..6967    +  CDS            HIV-1 gag (fragment): gag protein from human immunodeficiency virus 1; gag
   7113..7346    +  misc_feature   RRE: The Rev response element (RRE) of HIV-1 allows for Rev-dependent mRNA export from the nucleus to the cytoplasm.
   7723..7749    +  CDS            Rev (fragment): human immunodeficiency virus 1 (HIV-1) Rev protein; rev; enhances nuclear export of unspliced and incompletely spliced viral mRNAs
   7753..7993    +  promoter       U6 promoter: RNA polymerase III promoter for human U6 snRNA
   8023..8098    +  misc_RNA       gRNA scaffold: guide RNA scaffold for the Streptococcus pyogenes CRISPR/Cas9 system
   8154..8271    +  misc_feature   cPPT/CTS: central polypurine tract and central termination sequence of HIV-1
>Addgene plasmid #76821 | PI4K2A gRNA (BRDN0001146736) | addgene full sequence | sequence record 186572 | Addgene Assembled Sequence
CCCGGGTGCAAAGATGGATAAAGTTTTAAACAGAGAGGAATCTTTGCAGCTAATGGACCTTCTAGGTCTT
GAAAGGAGTGGGAATTGGCTCCGGTGCCCGTCAGTGGGCAGAGCGCACATCGCCCACAGTCCCCGAGAAG
TTGGGGGGAGGGGTCGGCAATTGATCCGGTGCCTAGAGAAGGTGGCGCGGGGTAAACTGGGAAAGTGATG
TCGTGTACTGGCTCCGCCTTTTTCCCGAGGGTGGGGGAGAACCGTATATAAGTGCAGTAGTCGCCGTGAA
CGTTCTTTTTCGCAACGGGTTTGCCGCCAGAACACAGGTAAGTGCCGTGTGTGGTTCCCGCGGGCCTGGC
CTCTTTACGGGTTATGGCCCTTGCGTGCCTTGAATTACTTCCACCTGGCTGCAGTACGTGATTCTTGATC
CCGAGCTTCGGGTTGGAAGTGGGTGGGAGAGTTCGAGGCCTTGCGCTTAAGGAGCCCCTTCGCCTCGTGC
TTGAGTTGAGGCCTGGCCTGGGCGCTGGGGCCGCCGCGTGCGAATCTGGTGGCACCTTCGCGCCTGTCTC
GCTGCTTTCGATAAGTCTCTAGCCATTTAAAATTTTTGATGACCTGCTGCGACGCTTTTTTTCTGGCAAG
ATAGTCTTGTAAATGCGGGCCAAGATCTGCACACTGGTATTTCGGTTTTTGGGGCCGCGGGCGGCGACGG
GGCCCGTGCGTCCCAGCGCACATGTTCGGCGAGGCGGGGCCTGCGAGCGCGGCCACCGAGAATCGGACGG
GGGTAGTCTCAAGCTGGCCGGCCTGCTCTGGTGCCTGGCCTCGCGCCGCCGTGTATCGCCCCGCCCTGGG
CGGCAAGGCTGGCCCGGTCGGCACCAGTTGCGTGAGCGGAAAGATGGCCGCTTCCCGGCCCTGCTGCAGG
GAGCTCAAAATGGAGGACGCGGCGCTCGGGAGAGCGGGCGGGTGAGTCACCCACACAAAGGAAAAGGGCC
TTTCCGTCCTCAGCCGTCGCTTCATGTGACTCCACGGAGTACCGGGCGCCGTCCAGGCACCTCGATTAGT
TCTCGAGCTTTTGGAGTACGTCGTCTTTAGGTTGGGGGGAGGGGTTTTATGCGATGGAGTTTCCCCACAC
TGAGTGGGTGGAGACTGAAGTTAGGCCAGCTTGGCACTTGATGTAATTCTCCTTGGAATTTGCCCTTTTT
GAGTTTGGATCTTGGTTCATTCTCAAGCCTCAGACAGTGGTTCAAAGTTTTTTTCTTCCATTTCAGGTGT
CGTGACGTACGGCCACCATGACCGAGTACAAGCCCACGGTGCGCCTCGCCACCCGCGACGACGTCCCCAG
GGCCGTACGCACCCTCGCCGCCGCGTTCGCCGACTACCCCGCCACGCGCCACACCGTCGATCCGGACCGC
CACATCGAGCGGGTCACCGAGCTGCAAGAACTCTTCCTCACGCGCGTCGGGCTCGACATCGGCAAGGTGT
GGGTCGCGGACGACGGCGCCGCCGTGGCGGTCTGGACCACGCCGGAGAGCGTCGAAGCGGGGGCGGTGTT
CGCCGAGATCGGCCCGCGCATGGCCGAGTTGAGCGGTTCCCGGCTGGCCGCGCAGCAACAGATGGAAGGC
CTCCTGGCGCCGCACCGGCCCAAGGAGCCCGCGTGGTTCCTGGCCACCGTCGGAGTCTCGCCCGACCACC
AGGGCAAGGGTCTGGGCAGCGCCGTCGTGCTCCCCGGAGTGGAGGCGGCCGAGCGCGCCGGGGTGCCCGC
CTTCCTGGAGACCTCCGCGCCCCGCAACCTCCCCTTCTACGAGCGGCTCGGCTTCACCGTCACCGCCGAC
GTCGAGGTGCCCGAAGGACCGCGCACCTGGTGCATGACCCGCAAGCCCGGTGCCTGAACGCGTTAAGTCG
ACAATCAACCTCTGGATTACAAAATTTGTGAAAGATTGACTGGTATTCTTAACTATGTTGCTCCTTTTAC
GCTATGTGGATACGCTGCTTTAATGCCTTTGTATCATGCTATTGCTTCCCGTATGGCTTTCATTTTCTCC
TCCTTGTATAAATCCTGGTTGCTGTCTCTTTATGAGGAGTTGTGGCCCGTTGTCAGGCAACGTGGCGTGG
TGTGCACTGTGTTTGCTGACGCAACCCCCACTGGTTGGGGCATTGCCACCACCTGTCAGCTCCTTTCCGG
GACTTTCGCTTTCCCCCTCCCTATTGCCACGGCGGAACTCATCGCCGCCTGCCTTGCCCGCTGCTGGACA
GGGGCTCGGCTGTTGGGCACTGACAATTCCGTGGTGTTGTCGGGGAAATCATCGTCCTTTCCTTGGCTGC
TCGCCTGTGTTGCCACCTGGATTCTGCGCGGGACGTCCTTCTGCTACGTCCCTTCGGCCCTCAATCCAGC
GGACCTTCCTTCCCGCGGCCTGCTGCCGGCTCTGCGGCCTCTTCCGCGTCTTCGCCTTCGCCCTCAGACG
AGTCGGATCTCCCTTTGGGCCGCCTCCCCGCGTCGACTTTAAGACCAATGACTTACAAGGCAGCTGTAGA
TCTTAGCCACTTTTTAAAAGAAAAGGGGGGACTGGAAGGGCTAATTCACTCCCAACGAAGACAAGATCTG
CTTTTTGCTTGTACTGGGTCTCTCTGGTTAGACCAGATCTGAGCCTGGGAGCTCTCTGGCTAACTAGGGA
ACCCACTGCTTAAGCCTCAATAAAGCTTGCCTTGAGTGCTTCAAGTAGTGTGTGCCCGTCTGTTGTGTGA
CTCTGGTAACTAGAGATCCCTCAGACCCTTTTAGTCAGTGTGGAAAATCTCTAGCAGTACGTATAGTAGT
TCATGTCATCTTATTATTCAGTATTTATAACTTGCAAAGAAATGAATATCAGAGAGTGAGAGGAACTTGT
TTATTGCAGCTTATAATGGTTACAAATAAAGCAATAGCATCACAAATTTCACAAATAAAGCATTTTTTTC
ACTGCATTCTAGTTGTGGTTTGTCCAAACTCATCAATGTATCTTATCATGTCTGGCTCTAGCTATCCCGC
CCCTAACTCCGCCCATCCCGCCCCTAACTCCGCCCAGTTCCGCCCATTCTCCGCCCCATGGCTGACTAAT
TTTTTTTATTTATGCAGAGGCCGAGGCCGCCTCGGCCTCTGAGCTATTCCAGAAGTAGTGAGGAGGCTTT
TTTGGAGGCCTAGGGACGTACCCAATTCGCCCTATAGTGAGTCGTATTACGCGCGCTCACTGGCCGTCGT
TTTACAACGTCGTGACTGGGAAAACCCTGGCGTTACCCAACTTAATCGCCTTGCAGCACATCCCCCTTTC
GCCAGCTGGCGTAATAGCGAAGAGGCCCGCACCGATCGCCCTTCCCAACAGTTGCGCAGCCTGAATGGCG
AATGGG
[124 nt withheld, positions 3367-3490]
C
[91 nt withheld, positions 3492-3582]
A
[49 nt withheld, positions 3584-3632]
CCTTTGACGTTGGAGTCCACGTTCTTT
[37 nt withheld, positions 3660-3696]
ACCCTATCTCGGTCTATTCTTTTGATTTATAAGGGATTTTGCCGATTTCGGCCTATTGGTTAAAAAATGA
GCTGATTTAACAAAAATTTAACGCGAATTTTAACAAAATATTAACGCTTACAATTTAGGTGGCACTTTTC
GGGGAAATGTGCGCGGAACCCCTATTTGTTTATTTTTCTAAATACATTCAAATATGTATCCGCTCATGAG
ACAATAACCCTGATAAATGCTTCAATAATATTGAAAAAGGAAGAGTATGAGTATTCAACATTTCCGTGTC
GCCCTTATTCCCTTTTTTGCGGCATTTTGCCTTCCTGTTTTTGCTCACCCAGAAACGCTGGTGAAAGTAA
AAGATGCTGAAGATCAGTTGGGTGCACGAGTGGGTTACATCGAACTGGATCTCAACAGCGGTAAGATCCT
TGAGAGTTTTCGCCCCGAAGAACGTTTTCCAATGATGAGCACTTTTAAAGTTCTGCTATGTGGCGCGGTA
TTATCCCGTATTGACGCCGGGCAAGAGCAACTCGGTCGCCGCATACACTATTCTCAGAATGACTTGGTTG
AGTACTCACCAGTCACAGAAAAGCATCTTACGGATGGCATGACAGTAAGAGAATTATGCAGTGCTGCCAT
AACCATGAGTGATAACACTGCGGCCAACTTACTTCTGACAACGATCGGAGGACCGAAGGAGCTAACCGCT
TTTTTGCACAACATGGGGGATCATGTAACTCGCCTTGATCGTTGGGAACCGGAGCTGAATGAAGCCATAC
CAAACGACGAGCGTGACACCACGATGCCTGTAGCAATGGCAACAACGTTGCGCAAACTATTAACTGGCGA
ACTACTTACTCTAGCTTCCCGGCAACAATTAATAGACTGGATGGAGGCGGATAAAGTTGCAGGACCACTT
CTGCGCTCGGCCCTTCCGGCTGGCTGGTTTATTGCTGATAAATCTGGAGCCGGTGAGCGTGGGTCTCGCG
GTATCATTGCAGCACTGGGGCCAGATGGTAAGCCCTCCCGTATCGTAGTTATCTACACGACGGGGAGTCA
GGCAACTATGGATGAACGAAATAGACAGATCGCTGAGATAGGTGCCTCACTGATTAAGCATTGGTAACTG
TCAGACCAAGTTTACTCATATATACTTTAGATTGATTTAAAACTTCATTTTTAATTTAAAAGGATCTAGG
TGAAGATCCTTTTTGATAATCTCATGACCAAAATCCCTTAACGTGAGTTTTCGTTCCACTGAGCGTCAGA
CCCCGTAGAAAAGATCAAAGGATCTTCTTGAGATCCTTTTTTTCTGCGCGTAATCTGCTGCTTGCAAACA
AAAAAACCACCGCTACCAGCGGTGGTTTGTTTGCCGGATCAAGAGCTACCAACTCTTTTTCCGAAGGTAA
CTGGCTTCAGCAGAGCGCAGATACCAAATACTGTTCTTCTAGTGTAGCCGTAGTTAGGCCACCACTTCAA
GAACTCTGTAGCACCGCCTACATACCTCGCTCTGCTAATCCTGTTACCAGTGGCTGCTGCCAGTGGCGAT
AAGTCGTGTCTTACCGGGTTGGACTCAAGACGATAGTTACCGGATAAGGCGCAGCGGTCGGGCTGAACGG
GGGGTTCGTGCACACAGCCCAGCTTGGAGCGAACGACCTACACCGAACTGAGATACCTACAGCGTGAGCT
ATGAGAAAGCGCCACGCTTCCCGAAGGGAGAAAGGCGGACAGGTATCCGGTAAGCGGCAGGGTCGGAACA
GGAGAGCGCACGAGGGAGCTTCCAGGGGGAAACGCCTGGTATCTTTATAGTCCTGTCGGGTTTCGCCACC
TCTGACTTGAGCGTCGATTTTTGTGATGCTCGTCAGGGGGGCGGAGCCTATGGAAAAACGCCAGCAACGC
GGCCTTTTTACGGTTCCTGGCCTTTTGCTGGCCTTTTGCTCACATGTTCTTTCCTGCGTTATCCCCTGAT
TCTGTGGATAACCGTATTACCGCCTTTGAGTGAGCTGATACCGCTCGCCGCAGCCGAACGACCGAGCGCA
GCGAGTCAGTGAGCGAGGAAGCGGAAGAGCGCCCAATACGCAAACCGCCTCTCCCCGCGCGTTGGCCGAT
TCATTAATGCAGCTGGCACGACAGGTTTCCCGACTGGAAAGCGGGCAGTGAGCGCAACGCAATTAATGTG
AGTTAGCTCACTCATTAGGCACCCCAGGCTTTACACTTTATGCTTCCGGCTCGTATGTTGTGTGGAATTG
TGAGCGGATAACAATTTCACACAGGAAACAGCTATGACCATGATTACGCCAAGCGCGCAATTAACCCTCA
CTAAAGGGAACAAAAGCTGGAGCTGCAAGCTTAATGTAGTCTTATGCAATACTCTTGTAGTCTTGCAACA
TGGTAACGATGAGTTAGCAACATGCCTTACAAGGAGAGAAAAAGCACCGTGCATGCCGATTGGTGGAAGT
AAGGTGGTACGATCGTGCCTTATTAGGAAGGCAACAGACGGGTCTGACATGGATTGGACGAACCACTGAA
TTGCCGCATTGCAGAGATATTGTATTTAAGTGCCTAGCTCGATACATAAACGGGTCTCTCTGGTTAGACC
AGATCTGAGCCTGGGAGCTCTCTGGCTAACTAGGGAACCCACTGCTTAAGCCTCAATAAAGCTTGCCTTG
AGTGCTTCAAGTAGTGTGTGCCCGTCTGTTGTGTGACTCTGGTAACTAGAGATCCCTCAGACCCTTTTAG
TCAGTGTGGAAAATCTCTAGCAGTGGCGCCCGAACAGGGACTTGAAAGCGAAAGGGAAACCAGAGGAGCT
CTCTCGACGCAGGACTCGGCTTGCTGAAGCGCGCACGGCAAGAGGCGAGGGGCGGCGACTGGTGAGTACG
CCAAAAATTTTGACTAGCGGAGGCTAGAAGGAGAGAGATGGGTGCGAGAGCGTCAGTATTAAGCGGGGGA
GAATTAGATCGCGATGGGAAAAAATTCGGTTAAGGCCAGGGGGAAAGAAAAAATATAAATTAAAACATAT
AGTATGGGCAAGCAGGGAGCTAGAACGATTCGCAGTTAATCCTGGCCTGTTAGAAACATCAGAAGGCTGT
AGACAAATACTGGGACAGCTACAACCATCCCTTCAGACAGGATCAGAAGAACTTAGATCATTATATAATA
CAGTAGCAACCCTCTATTGTGTGCATCAAAGGATAGAGATAAAAGACACCAAGGAAGCTTTAGACAAGAT
AGAGGAAGAGCAAAACAAAAGTAAGACCACCGCACAGCAAGCGGCCGCTGATCTTCAGACCTGGAGGAGG
AGATATGAGGGACAATTGGAGAAGTGAATTATATAAATATAAAGTAGTAAAAATTGAACCATTAGGAGTA
GCACCCACCAAGGCAAAGAGAAGAGTGGTGCAGAGAGAAAAAAGAGCAGTGGGAATAGGAGCTTTGTTCC
TTGGGTTCTTGGGAGCAGCAGGAAGCACTATGGGCGCAGCGTCAATGACGCTGACGGTACAGGCCAGACA
ATTATTGTCTGGTATAGTGCAGCAGCAGAACAATTTGCTGAGGGCTATTGAGGCGCAACAGCATCTGTTG
CAACTCACAGTCTGGGGCATCAAGCAGCTCCAGGCAAGAATCCTGGCTGTGGAAAGATACCTAAAGGATC
AACAGCTCCTGGGGATTTGGGGTTGCTCTGGAAAACTCATTTGCACCACTGCTGTGCCTTGGAATGCTAG
TTGGAGTAATAAATCTCTGGAACAGATTTGGAATCACACGACCTGGATGGAGTGGGACAGAGAAATTAAC
AATTACACAAGCTTAATACACTCCTTAATTGAAGAATCGCAAAACCAGCAAGAAAAGAATGAACAAGAAT
TATTGGAATTAGATAAATGGGCAAGTTTGTGGAATTGGTTTAACATAACAAATTGGCTGTGGTATATAAA
ATTATTCATAATGATAGTAGGAGGCTTGGTAGGTTTAAGAATAGTTTTTGCTGTACTTTCTATAGTGAAT
AGAGTTAGGCAGGGATATTCACCATTATCGTTTCAGACCCACCTCCCAACCCCGAGGGGACCCAGAGAGG
GCCTATTTCCCATGATTCCTTCATATTTGCATATACGATACAAGGCTGTTAGAGAGATAATTAGAATTAA
TTTGACTGTAAACACAAAGATATTAGTACAAAATACGTGACGTAGAAAGTAATAATTTCTTGGGTAGTTT
GCAGTTTTAAAATTATGTTTTAAAATGGACTATCATATGCTTACCGTAACTTGAAAGTATTTCGATTTCT
TGGCTTTATATATCTTGTGGAAAGGACGAAACACCGGGGTCACTGACCTTTGTACGGTTTTAGAGCTAGA
AATAGCAAGTTAAAATAAGGCTAGTCCGTTATCAACTTGAAAAAGTGGCACCGAGTCGGTGCTTTTTTAA
GCTTGGCGTAACTAGATCTTGAGACAAATGGCAGTATTCATCCACAATTTTAAAAGAAAAGGGGGGATTG
GGGGGTACAGTGCAGGGGAAAGAATAGTAGACATAATAGCAACAGACATACAAACTAAAGAATTACAAAA
ACAAATTACAAAAATTCAAAATTTTCGGGTTTATTACAGGGACAGCAGAGATCCACTTTGGCGCCGGCTC
GAGGGGG
