>Addgene plasmid #76821 | PI4K2A gRNA (BRDN0001146736) | depositor partial sequence | sequence record 144281 | Target Sequence
GGGTCACTGACCTTTGTACG
