>Addgene plasmid #76821 | PI4K2A gRNA (BRDN0001146736) | addgene partial sequence | sequence record 186571 | hU6-F
AGAAAGTAATAATTTCTTGGGTAGTTTGCAGTTTTAAAATTATGTTTTAAAATGGACTATCATATGCTTA
CCGTAACTTGAAAGTATTTCGATTTCTTGGCTTTATATATCTTGTGGAAAGGACGAAACACCGGGGTCAC
TGACCTTTGTACGGTTTTAGAGCTAGAAATAGCAAGTTAAAATAAGGCTAGTCCGTTATCAACTTGAAAA
AGTGGCACCGAGTCGGTGCTTTTTTAAGCTTGGCGTAACTAGATCTTGAGACAAATGGCAGTATTCATCC
ACAATTTTAAAAGAAAAGGGGGGATTGGGGGGTACAGTGCAGGGGAAAGAATAGTAGACATAATAGCAAC
AGACATACAAACTAAAGAATTACAAAAACAAATTACAAAAATTCAAAATTTTCGGGTTTATTACAGGGAC
AGCAGAGATCCACTTTGGCGCCGGCTCGAGGGGGCCCGGGTGCAAAGATGGATAAAGTTTTAAACAGAGA
GGAATCTTTGCAGCTAATGGACCTTCTAGGTCTTGAAAGGAGTGGGAATTGGCTCCGGTGCCCGTCAGTG
GGCAGAGCGC
